LOCUS       Exported 3396 bp ds-DNA circular SYN 13-MAY-2021
DEFINITION  synthetic circular DNA
ACCESSION   .
VERSION     .
KEYWORDS    pUT1619-HQ858856
SOURCE      synthetic DNA construct
  ORGANISM  synthetic DNA construct
REFERENCE   1 (bases 1 to 3396)
  TITLE     Rice TF ORFeome collection
REFERENCE   2 (bases 1 to 3396)
  AUTHORS   .
  TITLE     Direct Submission
  JOURNAL   Exported May 13, 2021 from SnapGene Server 1.1.58
            http://www.snapgene.com
FEATURES             Location/Qualifiers
     source          1..3396
                     /organism="synthetic DNA construct"
                     /mol_type="other DNA"
     protein_bind    1..100
                     /gene="mutant version of attL"
                     /label=attL1
                     /bound_moiety="LR Clonase(TM)"
                     /note="recombination site for the Gateway(R) LR reaction"
     RBS             112..132
                     /note="efficient ribosome binding site from bacteriophage
                     T7 gene 10 (Olins and Rangwala, 1989)"
     protein_bind    complement(953..1052)
                     /gene="mutant version of attL"
                     /label=attL2
                     /bound_moiety="LR Clonase(TM)"
                     /note="recombination site for the Gateway(R) LR reaction"
     primer_bind     complement(1069..1088)
                     /label=T7
                     /note="T7 promoter, forward primer"
     promoter        complement(1070..1088)
                     /label=T7 promoter
                     /note="promoter for bacteriophage T7 RNA polymerase"
     primer_bind     complement(1093..1109)
                     /label=M13 rev
                     /note="common sequencing primer, one of multiple similar
                     variants"
     primer_bind     complement(1093..1109)
                     /label=M13 Reverse
                     /note="In lacZ gene. Also called M13-rev"
     primer_bind     complement(1211..1230)
                     /label=pENTR-R
                     /note="pENTR vectors, reverse primer"
     CDS             1222..2031
                     /codon_start=1
                     /gene="aph(3')-Ia"
                     /product="aminoglycoside phosphotransferase"
                     /label=KanR
                     /note="confers resistance to kanamycin in bacteria or G418
                     (Geneticin(R)) in eukaryotes"
                     /translation="MSHIQRETSRPRLNSNMDADLYGYKWARDNVGQSGATIYRLYGKP
                     DAPELFLKHGKGSVANDVTDEMVRLNWLTEFMPLPTIKHFIRTPDDAWLLTTAIPGKTA
                     FQVLEEYPDSGENIVDALAVFLRRLHSIPVCNCPFNSDRVFRLAQAQSRMNNGLVDASD
                     FDDERNGWPVEQVWKEMHKLLPFSPDSVVTHGDFSLDNLIFDEGKLIGCIDVGRVGIAD
                     RYQDLAILWNCLGEFSPSLQKRLFQKYGIDNPDMNKLQFHLMLDEFF"
     primer_bind     complement(1289..1308)
                     /label=Kan-R
                     /note="Kanamycin resistance gene, reverse primer"
     rep_origin      2178..2766
                     /direction=RIGHT
                     /label=ori
                     /note="high-copy-number ColE1/pMB1/pBR322/pUC origin of
                     replication"
     primer_bind     2667..2686
                     /label=pBR322ori-F
                     /note="pBR322 origin, forward primer"
     primer_bind     2920..2937
                     /label=L4440
                     /note="L4440 vector, forward primer"
     terminator      3096..3123
                     /label=rrnB T2 terminator
                     /note="transcription terminator T2 from the E. coli rrnB
                     gene"
     terminator      3215..3301
                     /gene="Escherichia coli rrnB"
                     /label=rrnB T1 terminator
                     /note="transcription terminator T1 from the E. coli rrnB
                     gene"
     primer_bind     3350..3372
                     /label=M13/pUC Forward
                     /note="In lacZ gene"
     primer_bind     3364..3381
                     /label=M13 Forward
                     /note="In lacZ gene. Also called M13-F20 or M13 (-21)
                     Forward"
     primer_bind     3365..3381
                     /label=M13 fwd
                     /note="common sequencing primer, one of multiple similar
                     variants"
ORIGIN
        1 caaataatga ttttattttg actgatagtg acctgttcgt tgcaacaaat tgatgagcaa
       61 tgctttttta taatgccaac tttgtacaaa aaagcaggct ccgcggccgc cttgtttaac
      121 tttaagaagg agcccttcac catggtgccc agggacaggg tgaatgccgc tgccgctggt
      181 ggcggcggcg aggggaggct ggtccagagc ggtatagtga acaagaagtg tgataagaag
      241 gctccaaaga gaatccataa atcagagagg gagaaactta agcgggacaa gcagaatgac
      301 ctctttaatg agctgggaaa cttgctagaa cctgacaggc agaacaatgg gaaggcatgt
      361 gtactgggtg aaactacacg aatactaaaa gatttacttt cacaagtgga atctctccgg
      421 aaggagaata gttcactgaa gaatgaatct cattatgttg cattggagag aaatgaactg
      481 cacgacgata acagcatgct tcgtactgaa atcttggagc ttcaaaacga gcttaggacg
      541 cggatggaag gcaatcctgt ttggagtcat gtaaacacca gaccagctct cagggtacct
      601 tatccgacaa ccggagtgtt cccagtacag cacctgccac atttaccagt caccacgacg
      661 gcagcatttc ctcagcagct accggttatc atcgagcagc actatgccgc cacgccaaga
      721 gaacttcagc tcttccctga gtctgcgacc agcgaagaca gcgaaccgtc acaagaacac
      781 gggatttctg accatgtaac acggcctcag ccaaggtacc caacaccaac ggccactttg
      841 ccagtaaacc tgtttccagt gtttccagga agacaagatc aacaatgtag cagtggtact
      901 tctggcacta acgaggaaga ccgtataggt agatctaagg gtgggcgcgc cgacccagct
      961 ttcttgtaca aagttggcat tataagaaag cattgcttat caatttgttg caacgaacag
     1021 gtcactatca gtcaaaataa aatcattatt tgccatccag ctgatatccc ctatagtgag
     1081 tcgtattaca tggtcatagc tgtttcctgg cagctctggc ccgtgtctca aaatctctga
     1141 tgttacattg cacaagataa aaatatatca tcatgaacaa taaaactgtc tgcttacata
     1201 aacagtaata caaggggtgt tatgagccat attcaacggg aaacgtcgag gccgcgatta
     1261 aattccaaca tggatgctga tttatatggg tataaatggg ctcgcgataa tgtcgggcaa
     1321 tcaggtgcga caatctatcg cttgtatggg aagcccgatg cgccagagtt gtttctgaaa
     1381 catggcaaag gtagcgttgc caatgatgtt acagatgaga tggtcagact aaactggctg
     1441 acggaattta tgcctcttcc gaccatcaag cattttatcc gtactcctga tgatgcatgg
     1501 ttactcacca ctgcgatccc cggaaaaaca gcattccagg tattagaaga atatcctgat
     1561 tcaggtgaaa atattgttga tgcgctggca gtgttcctgc gccggttgca ttcgattcct
     1621 gtttgtaatt gtccttttaa cagcgatcgc gtatttcgtc tcgctcaggc gcaatcacga
     1681 atgaataacg gtttggttga tgcgagtgat tttgatgacg agcgtaatgg ctggcctgtt
     1741 gaacaagtct ggaaagaaat gcataaactt ttgccattct caccggattc agtcgtcact
     1801 catggtgatt tctcacttga taaccttatt tttgacgagg ggaaattaat aggttgtatt
     1861 gatgttggac gagtcggaat cgcagaccga taccaggatc ttgccatcct atggaactgc
     1921 ctcggtgagt tttctccttc attacagaaa cggctttttc aaaaatatgg tattgataat
     1981 cctgatatga ataaattgca gtttcatttg atgctcgatg agtttttcta atcagaattg
     2041 gttaattggt tgtaacactg gcagagcatt acgctgactt gacgggacgg cgcaagctca
     2101 tgaccaaaat cccttaacgt gagttacgcg tcgttccact gagcgtcaga ccccgtagaa
     2161 aagatcaaag gatcttcttg agatcctttt tttctgcgcg taatctgctg cttgcaaaca
     2221 aaaaaaccac cgctaccagc ggtggtttgt ttgccggatc aagagctacc aactcttttt
     2281 ccgaaggtaa ctggcttcag cagagcgcag ataccaaata ctgtccttct agtgtagccg
     2341 tagttaggcc accacttcaa gaactctgta gcaccgccta catacctcgc tctgctaatc
     2401 ctgttaccag tggctgctgc cagtggcgat aagtcgtgtc ttaccgggtt ggactcaaga
     2461 cgatagttac cggataaggc gcagcggtcg ggctgaacgg ggggttcgtg cacacagccc
     2521 agcttggagc gaacgaccta caccgaactg agatacctac agcgtgagca ttgagaaagc
     2581 gccacgcttc ccgaagggag aaaggcggac aggtatccgg taagcggcag ggtcggaaca
     2641 ggagagcgca cgagggagct tccaggggga aacgcctggt atctttatag tcctgtcggg
     2701 tttcgccacc tctgacttga gcgtcgattt ttgtgatgct cgtcaggggg gcggagccta
     2761 tggaaaaacg ccagcaacgc ggccttttta cggttcctgg ccttttgctg gccttttgct
     2821 cacatgttct ttcctgcgtt atcccctgat tctgtggata accgtattac cgcctttgag
     2881 tgagctgata ccgctcgccg cagccgaacg accgagcgca gcgagtcagt gagcgaggaa
     2941 gcggaagagc gcccaatacg caaaccgcct ctccccgcgc gttggccgat tcattaatgc
     3001 agctggcacg acaggtttcc cgactggaaa gcgggcagtg agcgcaacgc aattaatacg
     3061 cgtaccgcta gccaggaaga gtttgtagaa acgcaaaaag gccatccgtc aggatggcct
     3121 tctgcttagt ttgatgcctg gcagtttatg gcgggcgtcc tgcccgccac cctccgggcc
     3181 gttgcttcac aacgttcaaa tccgctcccg gcggatttgt cctactcagg agagcgttca
     3241 ccgacaaaca acagataaaa cgaaaggccc agtcttccga ctgagccttt cgttttattt
     3301 gatgcctggc agttccctac tctcgcgtta acgctagcat ggatgttttc ccagtcacga
     3361 cgttgtaaaa cgacggccag tcttaagctc gggccc
//
