[The description below was written by a language model from this plasmid's Addgene catalogue record and the feature table of its GenBank file.]
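Description:
pUT1619-HQ858856 is a Gateway entry clone built on the Invitrogen pENTR/SD backbone, carrying the coding sequence of a rice (Oryza sativa) basic helix-loop-helix transcription factor encoded by locus Os07g0628500 / LOC_Os07g43530. The 795 bp insert was PCR-amplified from a full-length cDNA template and deliberately lacks its stop codon, so the open reading frame can be read through into a C-terminal tag after transfer to a suitable destination vector. The complete plasmid is 3396 bp, matching the backbone plus insert. It is maintained in E. coli under kanamycin selection through the aph(3')-Ia aminoglycoside phosphotransferase gene. Replication depends on a ColE1/pUC-type origin; the feature table annotates this as high-copy, whereas the catalogue entry lists the plasmid as low copy.

The insert is not annotated as a feature of its own, but it occupies the interval between the attL1 and attL2 sites, which are the substrates for the LR Clonase recombination that moves the ORF directionally into attR-containing destination vectors. Just downstream of attL1 lies the bacteriophage T7 gene 10 ribosome binding site, the "SD" element of this backbone, which travels with the ORF and supports efficient translation initiation in prokaryotic expression vectors. The entry vector carries no promoter positioned to drive the insert. A T7 promoter sits beyond attL2 on the opposite strand, pointing back toward the insert, and rrnB T1 and T2 terminators upstream of attL1 shield the cassette from read-through transcription. M13 forward and reverse primer sites flank the cassette for sequence verification. The clone belongs to a rice transcription factor ORFeome collection associated with a comparative regulatory genomics resource for the grasses, and serves as a shuttle source for building expression or tagged-fusion constructs of this bHLH factor.
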