Addgene plasmid #27938: pUT1619-HQ858856
Depositing lab: John Gray & Erich Grotewold. Depositing organization: University of Toledo. Publication: GRASSIUS: a platform for comparative regulatory genomics across the grasses. Yilmaz A, Nishiyama MY Jr, Fuentes BG, Souza GM, Janies D, Gray J, Grotewold E. Plant Physiol. 2009 Jan;149(1):171-80. doi: 10.1104/pp.108.128579. Epub 2008 Nov 5. PubMed 18987217.
Backbone
  Vector backbone: pENTR/SD
  Backbone manufacturer: Invitrogen
  Backbone size w/o insert (bp): 2601
  Vector type: Entry vector
Growth in bacteria
  Bacterial resistance: Kanamycin, 50 μg/mL
  Growth temperature: 37°C
  Growth strain: DH5alpha
  Growth instructions: E. coli Top10 (Invitrogen)
  Copy number: Low Copy
Gene/Insert
  Gene/Insert name: bHLH transcription factor encoded by Os07g0628500 LOC_Os07g43530
  Species: Oryza sativa (rice)
  Insert size (bp): 795
  GenBank ID: HQ858856
  Cloning method: Restriction Enzyme
  Sequencing primers: 5′ M13 For; 3′ M13 Rev
Terms and licenses: Academic/Nonprofit Terms; Industry Terms: Not Available to Industry
Depositor comments: This CDS was amplified using PCR from a full length cDNA template from the OSIIEa, OSIIEb, and OSJNEa thru OSJNEf full length cDNA libraries generated by the Guoliang Wang lab at Ohio State University. The PCR product omitted the stop codon. The PCR product was cloned into a Gateway pENTR/SD entry vector. Further information on this gene may be obtained at www.grassius.org using the Genbank number. (The second half of the plasmid name is the Genbank Number for the sequence of the insert)
How to cite: pUT1619-HQ858856 was a gift from John Gray & Erich Grotewold (Addgene plasmid # 27938 ; http://n2t.net/addgene:27938 ; RRID:Addgene_27938)
