>Addgene plasmid #27938 | pUT1619-HQ858856 | addgene partial sequence | sequence record 34229 | 27938 with M13pUC-fwd
ATGATTTTATTTTGACTGATAGTGACCTGTTCGTTGCAACAAATTGATGAGCAATGCTTTTTTATAATGC
CAACTTTGTACAAAAAAGCAGGCTCCGCGGCCGCCTTGTTTAACTTTAAGAAGGAGCCCTTCACCATGGT
GCCCAGGGACAGGGTGAATGCCGCTGCCGCTGGTGGCGGCGGCGAGGGGAGGCTGGTCCAGAGCGGTATA
GTGAACAAGAAGTGTGATAAGAAGGCTCCAAAGAGAATCCATAAATCAGAGAGGGAGAAACTTAAGCGGG
ACAAGCAGAATGACCTCTTTAATGAGCTGGGAAACTTGCTAGAACCTGACAGGCAGAACAATGGGAAGGC
ATGTGTACTGGGTGAAACTACACGAATACTAAAAGATTTACTTTCACAAGTGGAATCTCTCCGGAAGGAG
AATAGTTCACTGAAGAATGAATCTCATTATGTTGCATTGGAGAGAAATGAACTGCACGACGATAACAGCA
TGCTTCGTACTGAAATCTTGGAGCTTCAAAACGAGCTTAGGACGCGGATGGAAGGCAATCCTGTTTGGAG
TCATGTAAACACCAGACCAGCTCTCAGGGTACCTTATCCGACAACCGGAGTGTTCCCAGTACAGCACCTG
CCACATTTACCAGTCACCACGACGGCAGCATTTCCTCAGCAGCTACCGGTTATCATCGAGCAGCACTATG
CCGCCACGCCAAGAGAACTTCAGCTCTTCCCTGAGTCTGCGACCAGCGAAGACAGCGAACCGTCACAAGA
ACACGGGATTTCTGACCATGTAACACGGCCTCAGCCAAGGTACCCAACACCAACGGCCACTTTGCCAGTA
AACCTGTTTCCAGTGTTTCCAGGAAGAC
